Addgene plasmid #162444: CCR5-SZ218a QTY
Purpose: Expression in E coli and perform ligand binding in solution
Depositing lab: Shuguang Zhang. Depositing organization: Massachusetts Institute of Technology. Publication: Non-full-length Water-Soluble CXCR4(QTY) and CCR5(QTY) Chemokine Receptors: Implication for Overlooked Truncated but Functional Membrane Receptors. Qing R, Tao F, Chatterjee P, Yang G, Han Q, Chung H, Ni J, Suter BP, Kubicek J, Maertens B, Schubert T, Blackburn C, Zhang S. iScience. 2020 Oct 28;23(12):101670. doi: 10.1016/j.isci.2020.101670. eCollection 2020 Dec 18. PubMed 33376963.
Backbone
  Vector backbone: pET20b
  Modifications to backbone: N/A
  Vector type: Bacterial Expression
Growth in bacteria
  Bacterial resistance: Ampicillin, 100 μg/mL
  Growth temperature: 37°C
  Growth strain: DH5alpha
  Copy number: High Copy
Gene/Insert
  Gene/Insert name: C-C chemokine receptor type 5 (alt name: CD195)
  Species: H. sapiens (human)
  Insert size (bp): 570
  Mutation: All L, I, V, F in the transmembrane region mutated to Q, T and Y, truncation from aa123 to aa256
  GenBank ID: NM_000579.3
  Entrez Gene: CCR5 (a.k.a. CC-CKR-5, CCCKR5, CCR-5, CD195, CKR-5, CKR5, CMKBR5, IDDM22)
  Tag / fusion protein: his-tag (C terminal on insert)
  Cloning method: Restriction Enzyme; 5′ cloning site NdeI (unknown if destroyed); 3′ cloning site XhoI (unknown if destroyed)
  Sequencing primers: 5′ aagcccgaaaggaagctgagtt; 3′ aactcagcttcctttcgggctt
Terms and licenses: Academic/Nonprofit Terms; Industry Terms: Not Available to Industry
How to cite: CCR5-SZ218a QTY was a gift from Shuguang Zhang (Addgene plasmid # 162444 ; http://n2t.net/addgene:162444 ; RRID:Addgene_162444)
