[The description below was written by a language model from this plasmid's Addgene catalogue record and pLannotate feature annotations shown in this document.]
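Description:
CCR5-SZ218a QTY is a bacterial expression plasmid built on the pET20b backbone for producing a truncated, water-soluble variant of the human C-C chemokine receptor type 5 (CCR5, CD195) in E. coli. The sequenced record is about 4.3 kb and carries the usual pET elements: a ColE1/pBR322-type origin of replication with the adjacent rop gene and bom mobility region, an f1 phage origin for single-stranded DNA production, and the β-lactamase gene with its own promoter for ampicillin selection. The catalogue lists the plasmid as high copy, although rop is generally associated with lower copy number.

The insert was cloned between NdeI and XhoI, downstream of a T7 promoter and the T7 gene 10 ribosome binding site, and is followed by a T7 terminator, so expression depends on a host that supplies T7 RNA polymerase. The coding sequence is a "QTY" redesign in which the leucine, isoleucine, valine and phenylalanine residues in the transmembrane regions are replaced with glutamine, threonine and tyrosine, a substitution scheme meant to make the helices hydrophilic so the receptor can be handled without detergent. The record describes a truncation from residue 123 to residue 256, making this a non-full-length form. The catalogue gives an insert size of 570 bp, while the annotation detects a CCR5-matching fragment of roughly 650 bp; the record does not explain the difference. A C-terminal His tag allows affinity purification. A short fragment annotated as a T7 gene 10B-derived solubility tag lies between the His tag and the terminator, and may simply be a match to vector sequence. The stated purpose is expression in E. coli followed by ligand-binding measurements in solution.
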