Features (pLannotate 1.2.2; 13 found; start..end, strand, type, name):
     26..73      -  terminator     T7 terminator: transcription terminator for bacteriophage T7 RNA polymerase
     81..130     -  CDS            SET1 (fragment): solubility-enhancement tag derived from T7 phage gene 10B
    140..157     -  CDS            9xHis (fragment): 9xHis affinity tag
    215..868     -  CDS            CCR5 (fragment): CCR5_HUMAN - Also known as CMKBR5. Experimental evidence at protein level: Swiss-Prot protein existence level 1. (Microbial infection) Acts as a coreceptor (CD4 being the primary receptor) of human immunodeficiency virus-1/HIV-1. From Homo sapiens (Human).
    876..898     -  RBS            RBS: efficient ribosome binding site from bacteriophage T7 gene 10 (Olins and Rangwala, 1989)
    930..948     -  promoter       T7 promoter: promoter for bacteriophage T7 RNA polymerase
   1060..1440    -  CDS            YPB1_ECOLX: Protein predicted: Swiss-Prot protein existence level 4. From Escherichia coli.
   1457..1648    +  CDS            rop: Rop protein, which maintains plasmids at low copy number; rop
   1750..1889    +  misc_feature   bom: basis of mobility region from pBR322
   2075..2663    -  rep_origin     ori: high-copy-number ColE1/pMB1/pBR322/pUC origin of replication
   2834..3694    -  CDS            AmpR: β-lactamase; bla; confers resistance to ampicillin, carbenicillin, and related antibiotics
   3695..3799    -  promoter       AmpR promoter: bla
   3852..4280    -  rep_origin     f1 ori (sequence partly withheld): f1 bacteriophage origin of replication; arrow indicates direction of (+) strand synthesis
>Addgene plasmid #162444 | CCR5-SZ218a QTY | addgene full sequence | sequence record 331350 | Addgene NGS Result
ATCCGGATATAGTTCCTCCTTTCAGCAAAAAACCCCTCAAGACCCGTTTAGAGGCCCCAAGGGGTTATGC
TAGTTATTGCTCAGCGGTGGCAGCAGCCAACTCAGCTTCCTTTCGGGCTTTGTTAGCAGCCGGATCTCAG
TGGTGGTGGTGGTGGTGCTCGAGTTAGTCGACAAGCTTGGATCCGTGGTGGTGGTGGTGATGATGGTGAT
GATGCAGACCAACGCTAATTTCCTGCTCGCCGGTGCTACGGGTATACACGCTGCTCGCACGTTCCGGCGC
TTCCTGTTGAAAAATGCTGCAGCACTTGCAGAAACGTTTCGCGATGTGCTTCTGAAAGAAAACCAGCAGG
TAGTTACGGAATTTTTCGCCCACATACGCGTAGGTGGTCGGGTTGATGCAGCAGTGGGTCATACCCTGGG
TCTCGGTGGTCTGCATCGCTTGATCCAGACGGTTGCTGCTGCTGCAGTTGTTCAGACCAAAGAATTCTTG
AAAGGTGTTCAGCTGTTGGGTGGTATAGTAGGTGCCGCTATAGTAACCGGTGAAATACTGGCCGGTCTGT
TGCTGGCACATGGTGTTACCAAAGTCCCATTGCGCCGCCGCATAGTGCGCCCAAAACGGGGTGGTTTGCT
GAAAGAACTGATCGCTAATCGCCTGGTTTTGCAGGTAGATGTCGGTCATGCTTTTCAGACGCTTGCAGTT
GATCTGGGTTTGGGTGGTTTGCATGTTGCCGGTAAAACCGAAGGTATAGGTCTGGCTGTATTGCGGCGGT
TGCTGACGCGCCGCAATCTGTTTAACGTTGATCTTTTGGCACGGCTCGCTGGTATAGTAGTTAATATCAT
AGATCGGGCTGCTCACTTGGTAGTCCATATGTATATCTCCTTCTTAAAGTTAAACAAAATTATTTCTAGA
GGGAAACCGTTGTGGTCTCCCTATAGTGAGTCGTATTAATTTCGCGGGATCGAGATCTCGGGCAGCGTTG
GGTCCTGGCCACGGGTGCGCATGATCGTGCTCCTGTCGTTGAGGACCCGGCTAGGCTGGCGGGGTTGCCT
TACTGGTTAGCAGAATGAATCACCGATACGCGAGCGAACGTGAAGCGACTGCTGCTGCAAAACGTCTGCG
ACCTGAGCAACAACATGAATGGTCTTCGGTTTCCGTGTTTCGTAAAGTCTGGAAACGCGGAAGTCAGCGC
CCTGCACCATTATGTTCCGGATCTGCATCGCAGGATGCTGCTGGCTACCCTGTGGAACACCTACATCTGT
ATTAACGAAGCGCTGGCATTGACCCTGAGTGATTTTTCTCTGGTCCCGCCGCATCCATACCGCCAGTTGT
TTACCCTCACAACGTTCCAGTAACCGGGCATGTTCATCATCAGTAACCCGTATCGTGAGCATCCTCTCTC
GTTTCATCGGTATCATTACCCCCATGAACAGAAATCCCCCTTACACGGAGGCATCAGTGACCAAACAGGA
AAAAACCGCCCTTAACATGGCCCGCTTTATCAGAAGCCAGACATTAACGCTTCTGGAGAAACTCAACGAG
CTGGACGCGGATGAACAGGCAGACATCTGTGAATCGCTTCACGACCACGCTGATGAGCTTTACCGCAGCT
GCCTCGCGCGTTTCGGTGATGACGGTGAAAACCTCTGACACATGCAGCTCCCGGAGACGGTCACAGCTTG
TCTGTAAGCGGATGCCGGGAGCAGACAAGCCCGTCAGGGCGCGTCAGCGGGTGTTGGCGGGTGTCGGGGC
GCAGCCATGACCCAGTCACGTAGCGATAGCGGAGTGTATACTGGCTTAACTATGCGGCATCAGAGCAGAT
TGTACTGAGAGTGCACCATTGCGGTGTGAAATACCGCACAGATGCGTAAGGAGAAAATACCGCATCAGGC
GCTCTTCCGCTTCCTCGCTCACTGACTCGCTGCGCTCGGTCGTTCGGCTGCGGCGAGCGGTATCAGCTCA
CTCAAAGGCGGTAATACGGTTATCCACAGAATCAGGGGATAACGCAGGAAAGAACATGTGAGCAAAAGGC
CAGCAAAAGGCCAGGAACCGTAAAAAGGCCGCGTTGCTGGCGTTTTTCCATAGGCTCCGCCCCCCTGACG
AGCATCACAAAAATCGACGCTCAAGTCAGAGGTGGCGAAACCCGACAGGACTATAAAGATACCAGGCGTT
TCCCCCTGGAAGCTCCCTCGTGCGCTCTCCTGTTCCGACCCTGCCGCTTACCGGATACCTGTCCGCCTTT
CTCCCTTCGGGAAGCGTGGCGCTTTCTCATAGCTCACGCTGTAGGTATCTCAGTTCGGTGTAGGTCGTTC
GCTCCAAGCTGGGCTGTGTGCACGAACCCCCCGTTCAGCCCGACCGCTGCGCCTTATCCGGTAACTATCG
TCTTGAGTCCAACCCGGTAAGACACGACTTATCGCCACTGGCAGCAGCCACTGGTAACAGGATTAGCAGA
GCGAGGTATGTAGGCGGTGCTACAGAGTTCTTGAAGTGGTGGCCTAACTACGGCTACACTAGAAGGACAG
TATTTGGTATCTGCGCTCTGCTGAAGCCAGTTACCTTCGGAAAAAGAGTTGGTAGCTCTTGATCCGGCAA
ACAAACCACCGCTGGTAGCGGTGGTTTTTTTGTTTGCAAGCAGCAGATTACGCGCAGAAAAAAAGGATCT
CAAGAAGATCCTTTGATCTTTTCTACGGGGTCTGACGCTCAGTGGAACGAAAACTCACGTTAAGGGATTT
TGGTCATGAGATTATCAAAAAGGATCTTCACCTAGATCCTTTTAAATTAAAAATGAAGTTTTAAATCAAT
CTAAAGTATATATGAGTAAACTTGGTCTGACAGTTACCAATGCTTAATCAGTGAGGCACCTATCTCAGCG
ATCTGTCTATTTCGTTCATCCATAGTTGCCTGACTCCCCGTCGTGTAGATAACTACGATACGGGAGGGCT
TACCATCTGGCCCCAGTGCTGCAATGATACCGCGAGACCCACGCTCACCGGCTCCAGATTTATCAGCAAT
AAACCAGCCAGCCGGAAGGGCCGAGCGCAGAAGTGGTCCTGCAACTTTATCCGCCTCCATCCAGTCTATT
AATTGTTGCCGGGAAGCTAGAGTAAGTAGTTCGCCAGTTAATAGTTTGCGCAACGTTGTTGCCATTGCTG
CAGGCATCGTGGTGTCACGCTCGTCGTTTGGTATGGCTTCATTCAGCTCCGGTTCCCAACGATCAAGGCG
AGTTACATGATCCCCCATGTTGTGCAAAAAAGCGGTTAGCTCCTTCGGTCCTCCGATCGTTGTCAGAAGT
AAGTTGGCCGCAGTGTTATCACTCATGGTTATGGCAGCACTGCATAATTCTCTTACTGTCATGCCATCCG
TAAGATGCTTTTCTGTGACTGGTGAGTACTCAACCAAGTCATTCTGAGAATAGTGTATGCGGCGACCGAG
TTGCTCTTGCCCGGCGTCAATACGGGATAATACCGCGCCACATAGCAGAACTTTAAAAGTGCTCATCATT
GGAAAACGTTCTTCGGGGCGAAAACTCTCAAGGATCTTACCGCTGTTGAGATCCAGTTCGATGTAACCCA
CTCGTGCACCCAACTGATCTTCAGCATCTTTTACTTTCACCAGCGTTTCTGGGTGAGCAAAAACAGGAAG
GCAAAATGCCGCAAAAAAGGGAATAAGGGCGACACGGAAATGTTGAATACTCATACTCTTCCTTTTTCAA
TATTATTGAAGCATTTATCAGGGTTATTGTCTCATGAGCGGATACATATTTGAATGTATTTAGAAAAATA
AACAAATAGGGGTTCCGCGCACATTTCCCCGAAAAGTGCCACCTAAATTGTAAGCGTTAATATTTTGTTA
AAATTCGCGTTAAATTTTTGTTAAATCAGCTCATTTTTTAACCAATAGGCCGAAATCGGCAAAATCCCTT
ATAAATCAAAAGAATAGACCGAGATAGGGT
[37 nt withheld, positions 3951-3987]
AAAGAACGTGGACTCCAACGTCAAAGG
[49 nt withheld, positions 4015-4063]
T
[91 nt withheld, positions 4065-4155]
G
[124 nt withheld, positions 4157-4280]
CCCATTCGCCA
