>Addgene plasmid #162444 | CCR5-SZ218a QTY | depositor partial sequence | sequence record 326391 | CCR5-SZ218a QTY sequence 711 bps
CATATGGACTACCAAGTGAGCAGCCCGATCTATGATATTAACTACTATACCAGCGAGCCGTGCCAAAAGA
TCAACGTTAAACAGATTGCGGCGCGTCAGCAACCGCCGCAATACAGCCAGACCTATACCTTCGGTTTTAC
CGGCAACATGCAAACCACCCAAACCCAGATCAACTGCAAGCGTCTGAAAAGCATGACCGACATCTACCTG
CAAAACCAGGCGATTAGCGATCAGTTCTTTCAGCAAACCACCCCGTTTTGGGCGCACTATGCGGCGGCGC
AATGGGACTTTGGTAACACCATGTGCCAGCAACAGACCGGCCAGTATTTCACCGGTTACTATAGCGGCAC
CTACTATACCACCCAACAGCTGAACACCTTTCAAGAATTCTTTGGTCTGAACAACTGCAGCAGCAGCAAC
CGTCTGGATCAAGCGATGCAGACCACCGAGACCCAGGGTATGACCCACTGCTGCATCAACCCGACCACCT
ACGCGTATGTGGGCGAAAAATTCCGTAACTACCTGCTGGTTTTCTTTCAGAAGCACATCGCGAAACGTTT
CTGCAAGTGCTGCAGCATTTTTCAACAGGAAGCGCCGGAACGTGCGAGCAGCGTGTATACCCGTAGCACC
GGCGAGCAGGAAATTAGCGTTGGTCTGCATCATCACCATCATCACCACCACCACCACGGATCCAAGCTTG
TCGACCTCGAG
